Addgene plasmid #210694: pGL1_110
Purpose: Level 1 plasmid, barcoded ORI
Depositing lab: Charlie Gilbert & Nili Ostrov & Cultivarium Tools. Depositing organization: Cultivarium, Convergent Research.
Backbone
  Vector backbone: pGLDV_21
  Vector type: Synthetic Biology
Growth in bacteria
  Bacterial resistance: Kanamycin, 50 μg/mL
  Growth temperature: 37°C
  Growth strain: DH5alpha
  Copy number: High Copy
Gene/Insert
  Gene/Insert name: pTHT15 with barcode 30
  Species: Synthetic
  Cloning method: Unknown
Terms and licenses: Academic/Nonprofit Terms; Industry Terms: Not Available to Industry
How to cite: pGL1_110 was a gift from Charlie Gilbert & Nili Ostrov & Cultivarium Tools (Addgene plasmid # 210694 ; http://n2t.net/addgene:210694 ; RRID:Addgene_210694)
