[The description below was written by a language model from this plasmid's Addgene catalogue record and pLannotate feature annotations shown in this document.]
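Description:
pGL1_110 is a Level 1 synthetic-biology plasmid built on the pGLDV_21 backbone, carrying a barcoded origin-of-replication part. "Level 1" suggests an intermediate in a hierarchical, modular assembly scheme, although the cloning method is listed as unknown. The sequenced plasmid is 4,161 nt. It is maintained in E. coli (DH5alpha) at high copy through a ColE1/pUC-type origin and is selected with kanamycin through an aph(3')-Ia aminoglycoside phosphotransferase gene.

The payload is described as pTHT15 with barcode 30, of synthetic origin. In the feature table this region corresponds to a complete repB coding sequence, annotated by similarity to the RepB replication protein of Enterococcus faecalis plasmid pAMα1. Next to it is a short fragment of a pre/mob gene of the kind found on small antibiotic-resistance plasmids of Gram-positive bacteria. Together these fit a replicon taken from a Gram-positive plasmid, so the construct carries a second, candidate origin alongside the E. coli one. The barcode is not annotated as a feature, and the record gives neither its position nor its design. It presumably serves as a sequence identifier for this particular origin.

The remaining annotations are an rrnB T1 transcription terminator and small fragments of a pBluescript multiple cloning site, lacZα, lacI and an RSF origin. These are too short to be functional and are probably remnants of the backbone or of cloning junctions. The record states no promoter-driven cargo, reporter or tag. The stated purpose supports use as a modular origin part for assembling higher-level vectors, where the barcode would let individual origins be tracked, but the record names no target host or downstream application.
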