Features (pLannotate 1.2.2; 9 found; start..end, strand, type, name):
    332..920     -  rep_origin     ori: high-copy-number ColE1/pMB1/pBR322/pUC origin of replication
   1056..1871    -  CDS            KanR: aminoglycoside phosphotransferase; aph(3')-Ia; confers resistance to kanamycin in bacteria or G418 (Geneticin®) in eukaryotes
   1987..2009    +  misc_feature   MCS (fragment): pBluescript multiple cloning site
   2009..2055    +  terminator     rrnB T1 terminator: transcription terminator T1 from the E. coli rrnB gene
   2157..2200    -  CDS            lacZα (fragment): LacZα fragment of β-galactosidase; lacZ fragment
   2538..3542    -  CDS            repB: RepB replication protein; repB; from Enterococcus faecalis plasmid pAMα1 AAN03827.1 22652809.0
   3878..3997    -  CDS            pre (fragment): PRE_STRAG - Also known as mob. Experimental evidence at protein level: Swiss-Prot protein existence level 1. The interaction of the RSA site and the PRE protein may not only serves a function in plasmid maintenance, but may also contributes to the distribution of small antibiotic resistance plasmids among Gram- positive bacteria. From Streptococcus agalactiae.
   3998..4051    -  CDS            lacI (fragment): lac repressor; lacI; The lac repressor binds to the lac operator to inhibit transcription in E. coli. This inhibition can be relieved by adding lactose or isopropyl-β-D-thiogalactopyranoside (IPTG).
   4057..4157    -  rep_origin     RSF ori (fragment): Plasmids containing the RSF 1030 origin of replication can be propagated in E. coli cells that contain additional plasmids with compatible origins.
>Addgene plasmid #210694 | pGL1_110 | addgene full sequence | sequence record 417386 | Addgene NGS Result
AGCATGAAGAGCACCCCAGGATACATAGATTACCACAACTCCGAGCCCTTCCACCTAGCGTGCTAACCAC
GCACGCTATTGTTGTATAGGCTAGGTGGAGGCTCAGTGATGATAAGTCTGCGATGGTGGATGCATGTGTC
ATGGTCATAGCTGTTTCCTGTGTGAAATTGTTATCCGCTCAGAGGGCACAATCCTATTCCGCGCTATCCG
ACAATCTCCAAGACATTAGGTGGAGTTCAGTTCGGCGTATGGCATATGTCGCTGGAAAGAACATGTGAGC
AAAAGGCCAGCAAAAGGCCAGGAACCGTAAAAAGGCCGCGTTGCTGGCGTTTTTCCATAGGCTCCGCCCC
CCTGACGAGCATCACAAAAATCGACGCTCAAGTCAGAGGTGGCGAAACCCGACAGGACTATAAAGATACC
AGGCGTTTCCCCCTGGAAGCTCCCTCGTGCGCTCTCCTGTTCCGACCCTGCCGCTTACCGGATACCTGTC
CGCCTTTCTCCCTTCGGGAAGCGTGGCGCTTTCTCATAGCTCACGCTGTAGGTATCTCAGTTCGGTGTAG
GTCGTTCGCTCCAAGCTGGGCTGTGTGCACGAACCCCCCGTTCAGCCCGACCGCTGCGCCTTATCCGGTA
ACTATCGTCTTGAGTCCAACCCGGTAAGACACGACTTATCGCCACTGGCAGCAGCCACTGGTAACAGGAT
TAGCAGAGCGAGGTATGTAGGCGGTGCTACAGAGTTCTTGAAGTGGTGGCCTAACTACGGCTACACTAGA
AGAACAGTATTTGGTATCTGCGCTCTGCTGAAGCCAGTTACCTTCGGAAAAAGAGTTGGTAGCTCTTGAT
CCGGCAAACAAACCACCGCTGGTAGCGGTGGTTTTTTTGTTTGCAAGCAGCAGATTACGCGCAGAAAAAA
AGGATCTCAAGAAGATCCTTTGATCTTTTCTACGGGGTCTGACGCTCTATTCAACAAAGCCGCCGTCCCG
TCAAGTCAGCGTAAATGGGTAGGGGGCTTCAAATCGTCCGCTCTGCCAGTGTTACAACCAATTAACAAAT
TCTGATTAGAAAAACTCATCGAGCATCAAATGAAACTGCAATTTATTCATATCAGGATTATCAATACCAT
ATTTTTGAAAAAGCCGTTTCTGTAATGAAGGAGAAAACTCACCGAGGCAGTTCCATAGGATGGCAAGATC
CTGGTATCGGTCTGCGATTCCGACTCGTCCAACATCAATACAACCTATTAATTTCCCCTCGTCAAAAATA
AGGTTATCAAGTGAGAAATCACCATGAGTGACGACTGAATCCGGTGAGAATGGCAAAAGCTTATGCATTT
CTTTCCAGACTTGTTCAACAGGCCAGCCATTACGCTCGTCATCAAAATCACTCGCATCAACCAAACCGTT
ATTCATTCGTGATTGCGCCTGAGCGAGACGAAATACGCGATCGCTGTTAAAAGGACAATTACAAACAGGA
ATCGAATGCAACCGGCGCAGGAACACTGCCAGCGCATCAACAATATTTTCACCTGAATCAGGATATTCTT
CTAATACCTGGAATGCTGTTTTCCCGGGGATCGCAGTGGTGAGTAACCATGCATCATCAGGAGTACGGAT
AAAATGCTTGATGGTCGGAAGAGGCATAAATTCCGTCAGCCAGTTTAGTCTGACCATCTCATCTGTAACA
TCATTGGCAACGCTACCTTTGCCATGTTTCAGAAACAACTCTGGCGCATCGGGCTTCCCATACAATCGAT
AGATTGTCGCACCTGATTGCCCGACATTATCGCGAGCCCATTTATACCCATATAAATCAGCATCCATGTT
GGAATTTAATCGCGGCCTCGAGCAAGACGTTTCCCGTTGAATATGGCTCATAACACCCCTTGTATTACTG
TTTATGTAAGCAGACAGTTTTATTGTTCATGATGATATATTTTTATCTTGTGCAATGTAACATCAGAGAT
TTTGAGACACAACGTGGCTTTCCCCCGCCGCTCTAGAACTAGTGGATCCAAATAAAACGAAAGGCTCAGT
CGAAAGACTGGGCCTTTCGTTTTATCTGTTGTTTGTCGCATTATACGAGACGTCCAGGTTGGGATACCTG
AAACAAAACCCATCGTACGGCCAAGGAAGTCTCCAATAACTGTGATCCACCACAAGCGCCAGGGTTTTCC
CAGTCACGACGTTGTAAAACGACGGCCAGTCATGCATAATCCGCACGCATCTGGAATAAGGAAGTGCCAT
TCCGCCTGACCTTAGCGTGCGAACAGCACGCTATTGTTGTATCATTACTCGCATCCATTCTCAGGCTGTC
TCGTCTCGTCTCCGAGCTCTTCAATGAGTCAGGGTCACGCGTAGGACGCGTCGAGTAGGGTTTCTTGTCG
ACTCCATGTCAGTTCCGCAGCCACACGCCGTGTGAAGCTGGGGAGGTTCATTTGATATGCCTCCTAAATT
TTTATCTAAAGTGAATTTAGGAGGCTTACTTGTCTGCTTTCTTCATTAGAATCAATCCTTTTTTAAAAGT
CAATCCCGTTTGTTGAACTACTCTTTAATAAAATAATTTTTCCGTTCCCAATTCCACATTGCAATAATAG
AAAATCCATCTTCATCGGCTTTTTCGTCATCATCTGTATGAATCAAATCGCCTTCTTCTGTGTCATCAAG
GTTTAATTTTTTATGTATTTCTTTTAACAAACCACCATAGGAGATTAACCTTTTACGGTGTAAACCTTCC
TCCAAATCAGACAAACGTTTCAAATTCTTTTCTTCATCATCGGTCATAAAATCCGTATCCTTTACAGGAT
ATTTTGCAGTTTCGTCAATTGCCGATTGTATATCCGATTTATATTTATTTTTCGGTCGAATCATTTGAAC
TTTTACATTTGGATCATAGTCTAATTTCATTGCCTTTTTCCAAAATTGAATCCATTGTTTTTGATTCACG
TAGTTTTCTGTATTCTTAAAATAAGTTGGTTCCACACATACCAATACATGCATGTGCTGATTATAAGAAT
TATCTTTATTATTTATTGTCACTTCCGTTGCACGCATAAAACCAACAAGATTTTTATTAATTTTTTTATA
TTGCATCATTCGGCGAAATCCTTGAGCCATATCTGACAAACTCTTATTTAATTCTTCGCCATCATAAACA
TTTTTAACTGTTAATGTGAGAAACAACCAACGAACTGTTGGCTTTTGTTTAATAACTTCAGCAACAACCT
TTTGTGACTGAATGCCATGTTTCATTGCTCTCCTCCAGTTGCACATTGGACAAAGCCTGGATTTACAAAA
CCACACTCGATACAACTTTCTTTCGCCTGTTTCACGATTTTGTTTATACTCTAATATTTCAGCACAATCT
TTTACTCTTTCAGCCTTTTTAAATTCAAGAATATGCAGAAGTTCAAAGTAATCAACATTAGCGATTTTCT
TTTCTCTCCATGGCCTCACTTTTCCACTTTTTGTCTTGTCCACTAAAACCCTTGATTTTTCATCTGAATA
AATGCTACTATTAGGACACATAATATTAAAAGAAACCCCCATCTATTTAGTTATTTGTTTGGTCACTTAT
AACTTTAACAGATGGGGTTTTTCTGTGCAACCAATTTTAAGGGTTTTCAATACTTTAAAACACATACATA
CCAACACTTCAACGCACCTTTCAGCAACTAAAATAAAAATGACGTTATTTCTATATGTATCAAGAATAGA
AAGAACTCGTTTTTCGCTACGCTCAAAACGCAAAAAAAGCACTCATTCGAGTGCTTTTTCTTATCGCTCC
AAATCATGCGATTTTTTCCTCTTTGCTTTTCTTTGCTCACGAAGTTCTCGATCACGCTGCAAAACATCTT
GAAGCGAAAAAGTATTCTTCTTTTCTTCCGATCGCTCATGCTGACGCACGAAAAGCCCTCTAGGCGCATA
GGAACAACTCCTAAATGCATGTGAGGGGTTTTCTCGTCCATGTGAACAGTCGCATACGCAATATTTTGTT
TCCCATACTGCATTAATGAATCGGCCAACGCGCGGGGAGAGGCGGTTTGCGTATTGGGCGCTCTTGCGCT
TCCTCGCTCACTGACTCGCTGCGCTCGGTCGTTCGGCTGCGGCGAGCGGTATCAGCTCACTCAAAGGCGG
TAATACGGTTATCCACAGAATCAGGGGCGCT
